Addgene plasmid #219569: pLVX-CAG-Ftractin-GFP
Purpose: Lentiviral construct expressing GFP-tagged F-tractin
Depositing lab: Thomas Schwarz. Depositing organization: Boston Children's Hospital. Publication: Energy stress activates AMPK to arrest mitochondria via phosphorylation of TRAK1. Falk JE, Henke T, Gowrisankaran S, Wanderoy S, Basu H, Greally S, Steen J, Schwarz TL. J Cell Biol. 2026 Apr 6;225(4):e202501023. doi: 10.1083/jcb.202501023. Epub 2026 Jan 30. PubMed 41615403.
Backbone
  Vector backbone: pLVX
  Backbone manufacturer: Clonetech
  Backbone size w/o insert (bp): 7086
  Total vector size (bp): 7975
  Vector type: Mammalian Expression, Lentiviral
Growth in bacteria
  Bacterial resistance: Ampicillin, 100 μg/mL
  Growth temperature: 37°C
  Growth strain: NEB Stable
  Copy number: High Copy
Gene/Insert
  Gene/Insert name: F-tractin (alt name: itpka)
  Insert size (bp): 727
  GenBank ID: NM_031045.2
  Entrez Gene: Itpka
  Promoter: CAG
  Tag / fusion protein: eGFP (C terminal on insert)
  Cloning method: Restriction Enzyme; 5′ cloning site BamHI (unknown if destroyed); 3′ cloning site MluI (unknown if destroyed)
  Sequencing primers: 5′ NA; 3′ NA
Resource information
  A portion of this plasmid was derived from a plasmid made by: Addgene plasmid 58473
Terms and licenses: Academic/Nonprofit Terms; Industry Terms: Not Available to Industry
How to cite: pLVX-CAG-Ftractin-GFP was a gift from Thomas Schwarz (Addgene plasmid # 219569 ; http://n2t.net/addgene:219569 ; RRID:Addgene_219569)
