[The description below was written by a language model from this plasmid's Addgene catalogue record and pLannotate feature annotations shown in this document.]
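Description:
pLVX-CAG-Ftractin-GFP is an HIV-1-based lentiviral transfer plasmid of about 8 kb, built on the pLVX backbone for mammalian expression of a fluorescent F-actin reporter. It is maintained in E. coli through a high-copy ColE1/pUC-type origin and an ampicillin resistance gene (β-lactamase under its own promoter). The record lists a recombination-reducing strain as the growth host, a common choice for LTR-containing plasmids. Neither the catalogue fields nor the feature table shows a mammalian selection marker, so transduced cells would be identified by GFP fluorescence.

The viral cassette lies on the reverse strand of the deposited sequence, between two LTR annotations. Both are labelled as truncated 5' LTRs by the automated annotation, and each has adjacent nef-derived sequence. Within this region are the Ψ packaging signal with a partial gag fragment, the Rev response element for Rev-dependent nuclear export of the genomic RNA, and the cPPT/CTS, which aids nuclear import of the viral DNA. The internal expression unit follows. It uses a CAG-type promoter, annotated as a CMV enhancer fragment plus the chicken β-actin promoter, followed here by a modified SV40 intron. This drives a short fragment of Itpka (inositol trisphosphate 3-kinase A), the actin-binding peptide known as F-tractin, fused at its C terminus to EGFP. A WPRE downstream of the fusion boosts transcript stability and expression. The annotation matches the Itpka fragment to the mouse protein, and the record does not state a species directly. The insert was cloned between BamHI and MluI sites, and part of the plasmid derives from an earlier deposited construct.

The construct is intended for producing lentivirus that delivers strong, stable F-tractin-GFP expression, allowing live imaging of filamentous actin in transduced cells.
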