Features (pLannotate 1.2.2; 25 found; start..end, strand, type, name):
      1..589     +  rep_origin     ori: high-copy-number ColE1/pMB1/pBR322/pUC origin of replication
    772..864     +  CDS            lacI (fragment): lac repressor; lacI; The lac repressor binds to the lac operator to inhibit transcription in E. coli. This inhibition can be relieved by adding lactose or isopropyl-β-D-thiogalactopyranoside (IPTG).
    877..898     +  protein_bind   CAP binding site: CAP binding activates transcription in the presence of cAMP. E. coli catabolite activator protein
    913..943     +  promoter       lac promoter: promoter for the E. coli lac operon
    951..967     +  protein_bind   lac operator: The lac repressor binds to the lac operator to inhibit transcription in E. coli. This inhibition can be relieved by adding lactose or isopropyl-β-D-thiogalactopyranoside (IPTG). lac repressor encoded by lacI
   1119..1376    -  LTR            5' LTR (truncated): truncated 5' long terminal repeat (LTR) from HIV-1
   1424..1942    -  CDS            nef (fragment): NEF_HV1BR - Experimental evidence at protein level: Swiss-Prot protein existence level 1. Extracellular Nef protein targets CD4(+) T-lymphocytes for apoptosis by interacting with CXCR4 surface receptors (PubMed:14990729). From Human immunodeficiency virus type 1 group M subtype B (isolate BRU/LAI) (HIV-1).
   1959..2547    -  misc_feature   WPRE: woodchuck hepatitis virus posttranscriptional regulatory element
   2561..3280    -  CDS            EGFP: the original enhanced GFP (Yang et al., 1996) mammalian codon-optimized
   3305..3445    -  CDS            Itpka (fragment): IP3KA_MOUSE - Experimental evidence at protein level: Swiss-Prot protein existence level 1. From Mus musculus (Mouse).
   3468..3487    +  misc_feature   MCS (fragment): pBluescript multiple cloning site
   3560..3656    -  intron         SV40 intron: modified SV40 intron with splice donor and acceptor sites
   3698..3714    -  misc_feature   MCS (fragment): pBluescript multiple cloning site
   3728..4000    -  promoter       chicken β-actin promoter: No description available
   4007..4285    -  enhancer       CMV enhancer (fragment): human cytomegalovirus immediate early enhancer
   4346..4461    -  misc_feature   cPPT/CTS: central polypurine tract and central termination sequence of HIV-1 (lacking the first T)
   4476..4576    -  CDS            Rev (fragment): human immunodeficiency virus 1 (HIV-1) Rev protein; rev; enhances nuclear export of unspliced and incompletely spliced viral mRNAs
   4953..5186    -  misc_feature   RRE: The Rev response element (RRE) of HIV-1 allows for Rev-dependent mRNA export from the nucleus to the cytoplasm.
   5361..5699    -  CDS            HIV-1 gag (fragment): gag protein from human immunodeficiency virus 1; gag
   5683..5808    -  misc_feature   HIV-1 Ψ: packaging signal of human immunodeficiency virus type 1
   5855..6112    -  LTR            5' LTR (truncated): truncated 5' long terminal repeat (LTR) from HIV-1
   6160..6489    -  CDS            nef (fragment): NEF_HV1BR - Experimental evidence at protein level: Swiss-Prot protein existence level 1. Extracellular Nef protein targets CD4(+) T-lymphocytes for apoptosis by interacting with CXCR4 surface receptors (PubMed:14990729). From Human immunodeficiency virus type 1 group M subtype B (isolate BRU/LAI) (HIV-1).
   6656..6790    -  polyA_signal   SV40 poly(A) signal: SV40 polyadenylation signal
   6838..6942    +  promoter       AmpR promoter: bla
   6943..7803    +  CDS            AmpR: β-lactamase; bla; confers resistance to ampicillin, carbenicillin, and related antibiotics
>Addgene plasmid #219569 | pLVX-CAG-Ftractin-GFP | addgene full sequence | sequence record 455030 | Addgene NGS Result
TTGAGATCCTTTTTTTCTGCGCGTAATCTGCTGCTTGCAAACAAAAAAACCACCGCTACCAGCGGTGGTT
TGTTTGCCGGATCAAGAGCTACCAACTCTTTTTCCGAAGGTAACTGGCTTCAGCAGAGCGCAGATACCAA
ATACTGTTCTTCTAGTGTAGCCGTAGTTAGGCCACCACTTCAAGAACTCTGTAGCACCGCCTACATACCT
CGCTCTGCTAATCCTGTTACCAGTGGCTGCTGCCAGTGGCGATAAGTCGTGTCTTACCGGGTTGGACTCA
AGACGATAGTTACCGGATAAGGCGCAGCGGTCGGGCTGAACGGGGGGTTCGTGCACACAGCCCAGCTTGG
AGCGAACGACCTACACCGAACTGAGATACCTACAGCGTGAGCTATGAGAAAGCGCCACGCTTCCCGAAGG
GAGAAAGGCGGACAGGTATCCGGTAAGCGGCAGGGTCGGAACAGGAGAGCGCACGAGGGAGCTTCCAGGG
GGAAACGCCTGGTATCTTTATAGTCCTGTCGGGTTTCGCCACCTCTGACTTGAGCGTCGATTTTTGTGAT
GCTCGTCAGGGGGGCGGAGCCTATGGAAAAACGCCAGCAACGCGGCCTTTTTACGGTTCCTGGCCTTTTG
CTGGCCTTTTGCTCACATGTTCTTTCCTGCGTTATCCCCTGATTCTGTGGATAACCGTATTACCGCCTTT
GAGTGAGCTGATACCGCTCGCCGCAGCCGAACGACCGAGCGCAGCGAGTCAGTGAGCGAGGAAGCGGAAG
AGCGCCCAATACGCAAACCGCCTCTCCCCGCGCGTTGGCCGATTCATTAATGCAGCTGGCACGACAGGTT
TCCCGACTGGAAAGCGGGCAGTGAGCGCAACGCAATTAATGTGAGTTAGCTCACTCATTAGGCACCCCAG
GCTTTACACTTTATGCTTCCGGCTCGTATGTTGTGTGGAATTGTGAGCGGATAACAATTTCACACAGGAA
ACAGCTATGACCATGATTACGCCAAGCTCTAGCTAGAGGTCGACGGTAAACGCTAGCAATGTCAAGGCCT
CTCACTCTCTGATATTCATTTCTTTGCAAGTTATAAATACTGAATAATAAGATGACATGAACTACTACTG
CTAGAGATTTTCCACACTGACTAAAAGGGTCTGAGGGATCTCTAGTTACCAGAGTCACACAACAGACGGG
CACACACTACTTGAAGCACTCAAGGCAAGCTTTATTGAGGCTTAAGCAGTGGGTTCCCTAGTTAGCCAGA
GAGCTCCCAGGCTCAGATCTGGTCTAACCAGAGAGACCCAGTACAGGCAAAAAGCAGCTGCTTATATGCA
GGATCTGAGGGCTCGCCACTCCCCAGTCCCGCCCAGGCCACGCCTCCCTGGAAAGTCCCCAGCGGAAAGT
CCCTTGTAGCAAGCTCGATATCAGCAGTTCTTGAAGTACTCCGGATGCAGCTCTCGGGCCACGTGATGAA
ATGCTAGGCGGCTGTCAAACCTCCACTCTAACACTTCTCTCTCCGGGTCATCCATCCCATGCAGGCTCAC
AGGGTGTAACAAGCTGGTGTTCTCTCCTTTATTGGCCTCTTCTACCTTATCTGGCTCAACTGGTACTAGC
TTGTAGCACCATCCAAAGGTCAGTGGATATCTGACCCCTGGCCCTGGTGTGTAGTTCTGCTAATCAGGGA
AGTAGCCTTGTGTGTGGTAGATCCACAGATCAAGGATATCTTGTCTTCGTTGGGAGTGAATTAGCCCTTC
CAGTCCCCTCTTTTCTTTTAAAAAGTGGCTAAGATCTACAGCTGCCTTGTAAGTCATTGGTCTTAAAGGT
ACCTGAGGTGTGACTGGAAAACCCACCTCCTCCTCCTCTTGTGCTTCTAGCCAGGCACAATCAGCATTGG
TAGCTGCTGTATTGCTACTTGTGATTGCTCCATGTTTTTCTAGGTCTCGACTGCAGAATTAATTCCAGGC
GGGGAGGCGGCCCAAAGGGAGATCCGACTCGTCTGAGGGCGAAGGCGAAGACGCGGAAGAGGCCGCAGAG
CCGGCAGCAGGCCGCGGGAAGGAAGGTCCGCTGGATTGAGGGCCGAAGGGACGTAGCAGAAGGACGTCCC
GCGCAGAATCCAGGTGGCAACACAGGCGAGCAGCCATGGAAAGGACGTCAGCTTCCCCGACAACACCACG
GAATTGTCAGTGCCCAACAGCCGAGCCCCTGTCCAGCAGCGGGCAAGGCAGGCGGCGATGAGTTCCGCCG
TGGCAATAGGGAGGGGGAAAGCGAAAGTCCCGGAAAGGAGCTGACAGGTGGTGGCAATGCCCCAACCAGT
GGGGGTTGCGTCAGCAAACACAGTGCACACCACGCCACGTTGCCTGACAACGGGCCACAACTCCTCATAA
AGAGACAGCAACCAGGATTTATACAAGGAGGAGAAAATGAAAGCCATACGGGAAGCAATAGCATGATACA
AAGGCATTAAAGCAGCGTATCCACATAGCGTAAAAGGAGCAACATAGTTAAGAATACCAGTCAATCTTTC
ACAAATTTTGTAATCCAGAGGTTGATTGTTCCAGACGCGTTTACTTGTACAGCTCGTCCATGCCGAGAGT
GATCCCGGCGGCGGTCACGAACTCCAGCAGGACCATGTGATCGCGCTTCTCGTTGGGGTCTTTGCTCAGG
GCGGACTGGGTGCTCAGGTAGTGGTTGTCGGGCAGCAGCACGGGGCCGTCGCCGATGGGGGTGTTCTGCT
GGTAGTGGTCGGCGAGCTGCACGCTGCCGTCCTCGATGTTGTGGCGGATCTTGAAGTTCACCTTGATGCC
GTTCTTCTGCTTGTCGGCCATGATATAGACGTTGTGGCTGTTGTAGTTGTACTCCAGCTTGTGCCCCAGG
ATGTTGCCGTCCTCCTTGAAGTCGATGCCCTTCAGCTCGATGCGGTTCACCAGGGTGTCGCCCTCGAACT
TCACCTCGGCGCGGGTCTTGTAGTTGCCGTCGTCCTTGAAGAAGATGGTGCGCTCCTGGACGTAGCCTTC
GGGCATGGCGGACTTGAAGAAGTCGTGCTGCTTCATGTGGTCGGGGTAGCGGCTGAAGCACTGCACGCCG
TAGGTCAGGGTGGTCACGAGGGTGGGCCAGGGCACGGGCAGCTTGCCGGTGGTGCAGATGAACTTCAGGG
TCAGCTTGCCGTAGGTGGCATCGCCCTCGCCCTCGCCGGACACGCTGAACTTGTGGCCGTTTACGTCGCC
GTCCAGCTCGACCAGGATGGGCACCACCCCGGTGAACAGCTCCTCGCCCTTGCTCACCATGGTGGCGACC
GGTAGCGCTAGCCCCCCTGCGGCCGCTGCGGCGGCGACTGCGGCGCAGCGCGCTTCGAAGAGCAGGCGCA
GCTCCCCGACGCTCCGGCGCGGAGCCCGCTCCAACCCGGGGCTGCAGGGCCCCGCGCCCCGTGGTCGCGC
CATGCTAGCGGATCTGACGGTTCACTAAACCGGATCCGCGGCCGCTCTAGAACTAGTCTCGAGGAATTCG
GATCGGCCGCGGGTACAATTCCGCAGCTTTTAGAGCAGAAGTAACACTTCCGTACAGGCCTAGAAGTAAA
GGCAACATCCACTGAGGAGCAGTTCTTTGATTTGCACCACCACCGGATCGGGGACCTGAAATAAAAGACA
AAAAGACTAAACTTACCAGTTAACTTTCTGGTTTTTCAGTTCCTCGATCGACTCTAGGGCCGCCACCGCG
GTGGCTGATCCCGCTCCCGCCCGCCGCGCGCTTCGCTTTTTATAGGGCCGCCGCCGCCGCCGCCTCGCCA
TAAAAGGAAACTTTCGGAGCGCGCCGCTCTGATTGGCTGCCGCCGCACCTCTCCGCCTCGCCCCGCCCCG
CCCCTCGCCCTGCCCCGCCCCGCCTCGCGCGCGCCCCCCCCCCCCCCCCCCCCCCCGCCCCCATCGCTGC
ACAAAATAATTAAAAAATAAATAAATACAAAATTGGGGGTGGGGAGGGGGGGGAGATGGGGAGAGTGAAG
CAGAACGTGGCCTCGAGTAGATGTACTGCCAAGTAGGAAAGTCCCATAAGGTCATGTACTGGGCATAATG
CCAGGCGGGCCATTTACCGTCATTGACGTCAATAGGGGGCGTACTTGGCATATGATACACTTGATGTACT
GCCAAGTGGGCAGTTTACCGTAAATACTCCACCCATTGACGTCAATGGAAAGTCCCTATTGGCGTTACTA
TGGGAACATACGTCATTATTGACGTCAATGGGCGGGGTCGTTGGGCGGTCAGCCAGGCGGGCCATTTACC
GTAAGTTATGTAACGACCAGAGGTACCTTAATTAATCGATAAACTGGATCTCTGCTGTCCCTGTAATAAA
CCCGAAAATTTTGAATTTTTGTAATTTGTTTTTGTAATTCTTTAGTTTGTATGTCTGTTGCTATTATGTC
TACTATTCTTTCCCCTGCACTGTACCCCCCAATCCCCCCTTTTCTTTTAAAGGCGATACCGTCGAGATCC
GTTCACTAATCGAATGGATCTGTCTCTGTCTCTCTCTCCACCTTCTTCTTCTATTCCTTCGGGCCTGTCG
GGTCCCCTCGGGGTTGGGAGGTGGGTCTGAAACGATAATGGTGAATATCCCTGCCTAACTCTATTCACTA
TAGAAAGTACAGCAAAAACTATTCTTAAACCTACCAAGCCTCCTACTATCATTATGAATAATTTTATATA
CCACAGCCAATTTGTTATGTTAAACCAATTCCACAAACTTGCCCATTTATCTAATTCCAATAATTCTTGT
TCATTCTTTTCTTGCTGGTTTTGCGATTCTTCAATTAAGGAGTGTATTAAGCTTGTGTAATTGTTAATTT
CTCTGTCCCACTCCATCCAGGTCGTGTGATTCCAAATCTGTTCCAGAGATTTATTACTCCAACTAGCATT
CCAAGGCACAGCAGTGGTGCAAATGAGTTTTCCAGAGCAACCCCAAATCCCCAGGAGCTGTTGATCCTTT
AGGTATCTTTCCACAGCCAGGATTCTTGCCTGGAGCTGCTTGATGCCCCAGACTGTGAGTTGCAACAGAT
GCTGTTGCGCCTCAATAGCCCTCAGCAAATTGTTCTGCTGCTGCACTATACCAGACAATAATTGTCTGGC
CTGTACCGTCAGCGTCATTGACGCTGCGCCCATAGTGCTTCCTGCTGCTCCCAAGAACCCAAGGAACAAA
GCTCCTATTCCCACTGCTCTTTTTTCTCTCTGCACCACTCTTCTCTTTGCCTTGGTGGGTGCTACTCCTA
ATGGTTCAATTTTTACTACTTTATATTTATATAATTCACTTCTCCAATTGTCCCTCATATCTCCTCCTCC
AGGTCTGAAGATCAGCGGCCGGCCGCTTGCTGTGCGGTGGTCTTACTTTTGTTTTGCTCTTCCTCTATCT
TGTCTAAAGCTTCCTTGGTGTCTTTTATCTCTATCCTTTGATGCACACAATAGAGGGTTGCTACTGTATT
ATATAATGATCTAAGTTCTTCTGATCCTGTCTGAAGGGATGGTTGTAGCTGTCCCAGTATTTGTCTACAG
CCTTCTGATGTTTCTAACAGGCCAGGATTAACTGCGAATCGTTCTAGCTCCCTGCTTGCCCATACTATAT
GTTTTAATTTATATTTTTTCTTTCCCCCTGGCCTTAACCGAATTTTTTCCCATCGCGATCTAATTCTCCC
CCGCTTAATACTGACGCTCTCGCACCCATCTCTCTCCTTCTAGCCTCCGCTAGTCAAAATTTTTGGCGTA
CTCACCAGTCGCCGCCCCTCGCCTCTTGCCGTGCGCGCTTCAGCAAGCCGAGTCCTGCGTCGAGAGAGCT
CCTCTGGTTTCCCTTTCGCTTTCAAGTCCCTGTTCGGGCGCCACTGCTAGAGATTTTCCACACTGACTAA
AAGGGTCTGAGGGATCTCTAGTTACCAGAGTCACACAACAGACGGGCACACACTACTTGAAGCACTCAAG
GCAAGCTTTATTGAGGCTTAAGCAGTGGGTTCCCTAGTTAGCCAGAGAGCTCCCAGGCTCAGATCTGGTC
TAACCAGAGAGACCCAGTACAGGCAAAAAGCAGCTGCTTATATGCAGGATCTGAGGGCTCGCCACTCCCC
AGTCCCGCCCAGGCCACGCCTCCCTGGAAAGTCCCCAGCGGAAAGTCCCTTGTAGCAAGCTCGATATCAG
CAGTTCTTGAAGTACTCCGGATGCAGCTCTCGGGCCACGTGATGAAATGCTAGGCGGCTGTCAAACCTCC
ACTCTAACACTTCTCTCTCCGGGTCATCCATCCCATGCAGGCTCACAGGGTGTAACAAGCTGGTGTTCTC
TCCTTTATTGGCCTCTTCTACCTTATCTGGCTCAACTGGTACTAGCTTGTAGCACCATCCAAAGGTCAGT
GGATATCTGACCCCTGGCCCTGGTGTGTAGTTCTGCTAATCAGGGAAGTAGCCTTGTGTGTGGTAGATCC
ACAGATCAAGGATATCTTGTCTTCTTTGGGAGTGAATTAGCCCTTCCAACTACTAAGTTTGTAGTACATA
TTTAACAAATACAATTTCTTTAAAATGAAAATAATTCAGAGGAATCACAGGTTTAGAGTAAATGAAACCA
CAGGTAATTGGCAGTGGTAATAGGGTATGGGGTGGGAAGTTTGGGATGATTTTGGTTAGCTTGAGTTATC
CAGTTGATCCAGACATGATAAGATACATTGATGAGTTTGGACAAACCACAACTAGAATGCAGTGAAAAAA
ATGCTTTATTTGTGAAATTTGTGATGCTATTGCTTTATTTGTAACCATTATAAGCTGCAATAAACAAGTT
GATCTCCCGATCCGTCGACGTCAGGTGGCACTTTTCGGGGAAATGTGCGCGGAACCCCTATTTGTTTATT
TTTCTAAATACATTCAAATATGTATCCGCTCATGAGACAATAACCCTGATAAATGCTTCAATAATATTGA
AAAAGGAAGAGTATGAGTATTCAACATTTCCGTGTCGCCCTTATTCCCTTTTTTGCGGCATTTTGCCTTC
CTGTTTTTGCTCACCCAGAAACGCTGGTGAAAGTAAAAGATGCTGAAGATCAGTTGGGTGCACGAGTGGG
TTACATCGAACTGGATCTCAACAGCGGTAAGATCCTTGAGAGTTTTCGCCCCGAAGAACGTTTTCCAATG
ATGAGCACTTTTAAAGTTCTGCTATGTGGCGCGGTATTATCCCGTATTGACGCCGGGCAAGAGCAACTCG
GTCGCCGCATACACTATTCTCAGAATGACTTGGTTGAGTACTCACCAGTCACAGAAAAGCATCTTACGGA
TGGCATGACAGTAAGAGAATTATGCAGTGCTGCCATAACCATGAGTGATAACACTGCGGCCAACTTACTT
CTGACAACGATCGGAGGACCGAAGGAGCTAACCGCTTTTTTGCACAACATGGGGGATCATGTAACTCGCC
TTGATCGTTGGGAACCGGAGCTGAATGAAGCCATACCAAACGACGAGCGTGACACCACGATGCCTGTAGC
AATGGCAACAACGTTGCGCAAACTATTAACTGGCGAACTACTTACTCTAGCTTCCCGGCAACAATTAATA
GACTGGATGGAGGCGGATAAAGTTGCAGGACCACTTCTGCGCTCGGCCCTTCCGGCTGGCTGGTTTATTG
CTGATAAATCTGGAGCCGGTGAGCGTGGGTCTCGCGGTATCATTGCAGCACTGGGGCCAGATGGTAAGCC
CTCCCGTATCGTAGTTATCTACACGACGGGGAGTCAGGCAACTATGGATGAACGAAATAGACAGATCGCT
GAGATAGGTGCCTCACTGATTAAGCATTGGTAACTGTCAGACCAAGTTTACTCATATATACTTTAGATTG
ATTTAAAACTTCATTTTTAATTTAAAAGGATCTAGGTGAAGATCCTTTTTGATAATCTCATGACCAAAAT
CCCTTAACGTGAGTTTTCGTTCCACTGAGCGTCAGACCCCGTAGAAAAGATCAAAGGATCTTC
